>Addgene plasmid #209043 | pLenti-nSpCas9-NoABE | addgene full sequence | sequence record 413633 | Addgene NGS Result
GAGTTAGGCAGGGATATTCACCATTATCGTTTCAGACCCACCTCCCAACCCCGAGGGGACCCAGAGAGGG
CCTATTTCCCATGATTCCTTCATATTTGCATATACGATACAAGGCTGTTAGAGAGATAATTAGAATTAAT
TTGACTGTAAACACAAAGATATTAGTACAAAATACGTGACGTAGAAAGTAATAATTTCTTGGGTAGTTTG
CAGTTTTAAAATTATGTTTTAAAATGGACTATCATAAATTCTAGATCTTGAGACAAATGGCAGTATTCAT
CCACAATTTTAAAAGAAAAGGGGGGATTGGGGGGTACAGTGCAGGGGAAAGAATAGTAGACATAATAGCA
ACAGACATACAAACTAAAGAATTACAAAAACAAATTACAAAAATTCAAAATTTTCGGGTTTATTACAGGG
ACAGCAGAGATCCACTTTGGCGCCGGCTCGAGCGCGAATCGATATGTCGAGTTTACTCCCTATCAGTGAT
AGAGAACGTATGTCGAGTTTACTCCCTATCAGTGATAGAGAACGATGTCGAGTTTACTCCCTATCAGTGA
TAGAGAACGTATGTCGAGTTTACTCCCTATCAGTGATAGAGAACGTATGTCGAGTTTACTCCCTATCAGT
GATAGAGAACGTATGTCGAGTTTATCCCTATCAGTGATAGAGAACGTATGTCGAGTTTACTCCCTATCAG
TGATAGAGAACGTATGTCGAGGTAGGCGTGTACGGTGGGAGGCCTATATAAGCAGAGCTCGTTTAGTGAA
CCGTCAGATCGCCTGGAGAATTGGCTAGCACCATGGATTACAAAGACGATGACGATAAGTACCCATACGA
TGTGCCAGATTACGCCAGCGCTGACAAGAAGTACAGCATCGGCCTGGCCATCGGCACCAACTCTGTGGGC
TGGGCCGTGATCACCGACGAGTACAAGGTGCCCAGCAAGAAATTCAAGGTGCTGGGCAACACCGACCGGC
ACAGCATCAAGAAGAACCTGATCGGAGCCCTGCTGTTCGACAGCGGCGAAACAGCCGAGGCCACCCGGCT
GAAGAGAACCGCCAGAAGAAGATACACCAGACGGAAGAACCGGATCTGCTATCTGCAAGAGATCTTCAGC
AACGAGATGGCCAAGGTGGACGACAGCTTCTTCCACAGACTGGAAGAGTCCTTCCTGGTGGAAGAGGATA
AGAAGCACGAGCGGCACCCCATCTTCGGCAACATCGTGGACGAGGTGGCCTACCACGAGAAGTACCCCAC
CATCTACCACCTGAGAAAGAAACTGGTGGACAGCACCGACAAGGCCGACCTGCGGCTGATCTATCTGGCC
CTGGCCCACATGATCAAGTTCCGGGGCCACTTCCTGATCGAGGGCGACCTGAACCCCGACAACAGCGACG
TGGACAAGCTGTTCATCCAGCTGGTGCAGACCTACAACCAGCTGTTCGAGGAAAACCCCATCAACGCCAG
CGGCGTGGACGCCAAGGCCATCCTGTCTGCCAGACTGAGCAAGAGCAGACGGCTGGAAAATCTGATCGCC
CAGCTGCCCGGCGAGAAGAAGAATGGCCTGTTCGGAAACCTGATTGCCCTGAGCCTGGGCCTGACCCCCA
ACTTCAAGAGCAACTTCGACCTGGCCGAGGATGCCAAACTGCAGCTGAGCAAGGACACCTACGACGACGA
CCTGGACAACCTGCTGGCCCAGATCGGCGACCAGTACGCCGACCTGTTTCTGGCCGCCAAGAACCTGTCC
GACGCCATCCTGCTGAGCGACATCCTGAGAGTGAACACCGAGATCACCAAGGCCCCCCTGAGCGCCTCTA
TGATCAAGAGATACGACGAGCACCACCAGGACCTGACCCTGCTGAAAGCTCTCGTGCGGCAGCAGCTGCC
TGAGAAGTACAAAGAGATTTTCTTCGACCAGAGCAAGAACGGCTACGCCGGCTACATTGACGGCGGAGCC
AGCCAGGAAGAGTTCTACAAGTTCATCAAGCCCATCCTGGAAAAGATGGACGGCACCGAGGAACTGCTCG
TGAAGCTGAACAGAGAGGACCTGCTGCGGAAGCAGCGGACCTTCGACAACGGCAGCATCCCCCACCAGAT
CCACCTGGGAGAGCTGCACGCCATTCTGCGGCGGCAGGAAGATTTTTACCCATTCCTGAAGGACAACCGG
GAAAAGATCGAGAAGATCCTGACCTTCCGCATCCCCTACTACGTGGGCCCTCTGGCCAGGGGAAACAGCA
GATTCGCCTGGATGACCAGAAAGAGCGAGGAAACCATCACCCCCTGGAACTTCGAGGAAGTGGTGGACAA
GGGCGCTTCCGCCCAGAGCTTCATCGAGCGGATGACCAACTTCGATAAGAACCTGCCCAACGAGAAGGTG
CTGCCCAAGCACAGCCTGCTGTACGAGTACTTCACCGTGTATAACGAGCTGACCAAAGTGAAATACGTGA
CCGAGGGAATGAGAAAGCCCGCCTTCCTGAGCGGCGAGCAGAAAAAGGCCATCGTGGACCTGCTGTTCAA
GACCAACCGGAAAGTGACCGTGAAGCAGCTGAAAGAGGACTACTTCAAGAAAATCGAGTGCTTCGACTCC
GTGGAAATCTCCGGCGTGGAAGATCGGTTCAACGCCTCCCTGGGCACATACCACGATCTGCTGAAAATTA
TCAAGGACAAGGACTTCCTGGACAATGAGGAAAACGAGGACATTCTGGAAGATATCGTGCTGACCCTGAC
ACTGTTTGAGGACAGAGAGATGATCGAGGAACGGCTGAAAACCTATGCCCACCTGTTCGACGACAAAGTG
ATGAAGCAGCTGAAGCGGCGGAGATACACCGGCTGGGGCAGGCTGAGCCGGAAGCTGATCAACGGCATCC
GGGACAAGCAGTCCGGCAAGACAATCCTGGATTTCCTGAAGTCCGACGGCTTCGCCAACAGAAACTTCAT
GCAGCTGATCCACGACGACAGCCTGACCTTTAAAGAGGACATCCAGAAAGCCCAGGTGTCCGGCCAGGGC
GATAGCCTGCACGAGCACATTGCCAATCTGGCCGGCAGCCCCGCCATTAAGAAGGGCATCCTGCAGACAG
TGAAGGTGGTGGACGAGCTCGTGAAAGTGATGGGCCGGCACAAGCCCGAGAACATCGTGATCGAAATGGC
CAGAGAGAACCAGACCACCCAGAAGGGACAGAAGAACAGCCGCGAGAGAATGAAGCGGATCGAAGAGGGC
ATCAAAGAGCTGGGCAGCCAGATCCTGAAAGAACACCCCGTGGAAAACACCCAGCTGCAGAACGAGAAGC
TGTACCTGTACTACCTGCAGAATGGGCGGGATATGTACGTGGACCAGGAACTGGACATCAACCGGCTGTC
CGACTACGATGTGGACCATATCGTGCCTCAGAGCTTTCTGAAGGACGACTCCATCGACAACAAGGTGCTG
ACCAGAAGCGACAAGAACCGGGGCAAGAGCGACAACGTGCCCTCCGAAGAGGTCGTGAAGAAGATGAAGA
ACTACTGGCGGCAGCTGCTGAACGCCAAGCTGATTACCCAGAGAAAGTTCGACAATCTGACCAAGGCCGA
GAGAGGCGGCCTGAGCGAACTGGATAAGGCCGGCTTCATCAAGAGACAGCTGGTGGAAACCCGGCAGATC
ACAAAGCACGTGGCACAGATCCTGGACTCCCGGATGAACACTAAGTACGACGAGAATGACAAGCTGATCC
GGGAAGTGAAAGTGATCACCCTGAAGTCCAAGCTGGTGTCCGATTTCCGGAAGGATTTCCAGTTTTACAA
AGTGCGCGAGATCAACAACTACCACCACGCCCACGACGCCTACCTGAACGCCGTCGTGGGAACCGCCCTG
ATCAAAAAGTACCCTAAGCTGGAAAGCGAGTTCGTGTACGGCGACTACAAGGTGTACGACGTGCGGAAGA
TGATCGCCAAGAGCGAGCAGGAAATCGGCAAGGCTACCGCCAAGTACTTCTTCTACAGCAACATCATGAA
CTTTTTCAAGACCGAGATTACCCTGGCCAACGGCGAGATCCGGAAGCGGCCTCTGATCGAGACAAACGGC
GAAACCGGGGAGATCGTGTGGGATAAGGGCCGGGATTTTGCCACCGTGCGGAAAGTGCTGAGCATGCCCC
AAGTGAATATCGTGAAAAAGACCGAGGTGCAGACAGGCGGCTTCAGCAAAGAGTCTATCCTGCCCAAGAG
GAACAGCGATAAGCTGATCGCCAGAAAGAAGGACTGGGACCCTAAGAAGTACGGCGGCTTCGACAGCCCC
ACCGTGGCCTATTCTGTGCTGGTGGTGGCCAAAGTGGAAAAGGGCAAGTCCAAGAAACTGAAGAGTGTGA
AAGAGCTGCTGGGGATCACCATCATGGAAAGAAGCAGCTTCGAGAAGAATCCCATCGACTTTCTGGAAGC
CAAGGGCTACAAAGAAGTGAAAAAGGACCTGATCATCAAGCTGCCTAAGTACTCCCTGTTCGAGCTGGAA
AACGGCCGGAAGAGAATGCTGGCCTCTGCCGGCGAACTGCAGAAGGGAAACGAACTGGCCCTGCCCTCCA
AATATGTGAACTTCCTGTACCTGGCCAGCCACTATGAGAAGCTGAAGGGCTCCCCCGAGGATAATGAGCA
GAAACAGCTGTTTGTGGAACAGCACAAGCACTACCTGGACGAGATCATCGAGCAGATCAGCGAGTTCTCC
AAGAGAGTGATCCTGGCCGACGCTAATCTGGACAAAGTGCTGTCCGCCTACAACAAGCACCGGGATAAGC
CCATCAGAGAGCAGGCCGAGAATATCATCCACCTGTTTACCCTGACCAATCTGGGAGCCCCTGCCGCCTT
CAAGTACTTTGACACCACCATCGACCGGAAGAGGTACACCAGCACCAAAGAGGTGCTGGACGCCACCCTG
ATCCACCAGAGCATCACCGGCCTGTACGAGACACGGATCGACCTGTCTCAGCTGGGAGGTGACAGCGGCG
GGAATTCCAGATCCCCTGCTGCTAAACGTGTTAAGCTTGATGGGGGTAGCCCGGCAGCCAAGAGAGTCAA
ACTCGACGGCGGCTCCCCAGCGGCAAAAAGGGTGAAACTAGACGGGGGTAGCCCCGCCGCGAAGCGTGTA
AAGCTGGATGGAGGATCGCCTGCGGCTAAGCGAGTCAAATTAGACGGTGGGTCACCGGCTGCAAAGCGCG
TCAAATTGGATTGAGCTAGCGCCACCATGGGGCAGAGCGCACATCGCCCACAGTCCCCGAGAAGTTGGGG
GGAGGGGTCGGCAATTGATCCGGTGCCTAGAGAAGGTGGCGCGGGGTAAACTGGGAAAGTGATGTCGTGT
ACTGGCTCCGCCTTTTTCCCGAGGGTGGGGGAGAACCGTATATAAGTGCAGTAGTCGCCGTGAACGTTCT
TTTTCGCAACGGGTTTGCCGCCAGAACACAGTTCGAACAATTCACCATGGCCAAGCCTTTGTCTCAAGAA
GAATCCACCCTCATTGAAAGAGCAACGGCTACAATCAACAGCATCCCCATCTCTGAAGACTACAGCGTCG
CCAGCGCAGCTCTCTCTAGCGACGGCCGCATCTTCACTGGTGTCAATGTATATCATTTTACTGGGGGACC
TTGTGCAGAACTCGTGGTGCTGGGCACTGCTGCTGCTGCGGCAGCTGGCAACCTGACTTGTATCGTCGCG
ATCGGAAATGAGAACAGGGGCATCTTGAGCCCCTGCGGACGGTGCCGACAGGTGCTTCTCGATCTGCATC
CTGGGATCAAAGCCATAGTGAAGGACAGTGATGGACAGCCGACGGCAGTTGGGATTCGTGAATTGCTGCC
CTCTGGTTATGTGTGGGAGGGCGGTACCGAAGGTAGAGGTTCTCTCCTCACTTGTGGTGATGTTGAAGAA
AACCCTGGTCCAATGTCTAGACTGGACAAGAGCAAAGTCATAAACGGAGCTCTGGAATTACTCAATGGTG
TCGGTATCGAAGGCCTGACGACAAGGAAACTCGCTCAAAAGCTGGGAGTTGAGCAGCCTACCCTGTACTG
GCACGTGAAGAACAAGCGGGCCCTGCTCGATGCCCTGCCAATCGAGATGCTGGACAGGCATCATACCCAC
TTCTGCCCCCTGGAAGGCGAGTCATGGCAAGACTTTCTGCGGAACAACGCCAAGTCATACCGCTGTGCTC
TCCTCTCACATCGCGACGGGGCTAAAGTGCATCTCGGCACCCGCCCAACAGAGAAACAGTACGAAACCCT
GGAAAATCAGCTCGCGTTCCTGTGTCAGCAAGGCTTCTCCCTGGAGAACGCACTGTACGCTCTGTCCGCC
GTGGGCCACTTTACACTGGGCTGCGTATTGGAGGAACAGGAGCATCAAGTAGCAAAAGAGGAAAGAGAGA
CACCTACCACCGATTCTATGCCCCCACTTCTGAGACAAGCAATTGAGCTGTTCGACCGGCAGGGAGCCGA
ACCTGCCTTCCTTTTCGGCCTGGAACTAATCATATGTGGCCTGGAGAAACAGCTAAAGTGCGAAAGCGGC
GGGCCGACCGACGCCCTTGACGATTTTGACTTAGACATGCTCCCAGCCGATGCCCTTGACGACTTTGACC
TTGATATGCTGCCTGCTGACGCTCTTGACGATTTTGACCTTGACATGCTCCCCGGGTAAACGCGTTAAGT
CGACAATCAACCTCTGGATTACAAAATTTGTGAAAGATTGACTGGTATTCTTAACTATGTTGCTCCTTTT
ACGCTATGTGGATACGCTGCTTTAATGCCTTTGTATCATGCTATTGCTTCCCGTATGGCTTTCATTTTCT
CCTCCTTGTATAAATCCTGGTTGCTGTCTCTTTATGAGGAGTTGTGGCCCGTTGTCAGGCAACGTGGCGT
GGTGTGCACTGTGTTTGCTGACGCAACCCCCACTGGTTGGGGCATTGCCACCACCTGTCAGCTCCTTTCC
GGGACTTTCGCTTTCCCCCTCCCTATTGCCACGGCGGAACTCATCGCCGCCTGCCTTGCCCGCTGCTGGA
CAGGGGCTCGGCTGTTGGGCACTGACAATTCCGTGGTGTTGTCGGGGAAATCATCGTCCTTTCCTTGGCT
GCTCGCCTGTGTTGCCACCTGGATTCTGCGCGGGACGTCCTTCTGCTACGTCCCTTCGGCCCTCAATCCA
GCGGACCTTCCTTCCCGCGGCCTGCTGCCGGCTCTGCGGCCTCTTCCGCGTCTTCGCCTTCGCCCTCAGA
CGAGTCGGATCTCCCTTTGGGCCGCCTCCCCGCGTCGACTTTAAGACCAATGACTTACAAGGCAGCTGTA
GATCTTAGCCACTTTTTAAAAGAAAAGGGGGGACTGGAAGGGCTAATTCACTCCCAACGAAGACAAGATC
TGCTTTTTGCTTGTACTGGGTCTCTCTGGTTAGACCAGATCTGAGCCTGGGAGCTCTCTGGCTAACTAGG
GAACCCACTGCTTAAGCCTCAATAAAGCTTGCCTTGAGTGCTTCAAGTAGTGTGTGCCCGTCTGTTGTGT
GACTCTGGTAACTAGAGATCCCTCAGACCCTTTTAGTCAGTGTGGAAAATCTCTAGCAGTACGTATAGTA
GTTCATGTCATCTTATTATTCAGTATTTATAACTTGCAAAGAAATGAATATCAGAGAGTGAGAGGAACTT
GTTTATTGCAGCTTATAATGGTTACAAATAAAGCAATAGCATCACAAATTTCACAAATAAAGCATTTTTT
TCACTGCATTCTAGTTGTGGTTTGTCCAAACTCATCAATGTATCTTATCATGTCTGGCTCTAGCTATCCC
GCCCCTAACTCCGCCCATCCCGCCCCTAACTCCGCCCAGTTCCGCCCATTCTCCGCCCCATGGCTGACTA
ATTTTTTTTATTTATGCAGAGGCCGAGGCCGCCTCGGCCTCTGAGCTATTCCAGAAGTAGTGAGGAGGCT
TTTTTGGAGGCCTAGGGACGTACCCAATTCGCCCTATAGTGAGTCGTATTACGCGCGCTCACTGGCCGTC
GTTTTACAACGTCGTGACTGGGAAAACCCTGGCGTTACCCAACTTAATCGCCTTGCAGCACATCCCCCTT
TCGCCAGCTGGCGTAATAGCGAAGAGGCCCGCACCGATCGCCCTTCCCAACAGTTGCGCAGCCTGAATGG
CGAATGGG
[124 nt withheld, positions 8129-8252]
C
[91 nt withheld, positions 8254-8344]
A
[49 nt withheld, positions 8346-8394]
CCTTTGACGTTGGAGTCCACGTTCTTT
[37 nt withheld, positions 8422-8458]
ACCCTATCTCGGTCTATTCTTTTGATTTATAAGGGATTTTGCCGATTTCGGCCTATTGGTTAAAAAATGA
GCTGATTTAACAAAAATTTAACGCGAATTTTAACAAAATATTAACGCTTACAATTTAGGTGGCACTTTTC
GGGGAAATGTGCGCGGAACCCCTATTTGTTTATTTTTCTAAATACATTCAAATATGTATCCGCTCATGAG
ACAATAACCCTGATAAATGCTTCAATAATATTGAAAAAGGAAGAGTATGAGTATTCAACATTTCCGTGTC
GCCCTTATTCCCTTTTTTGCGGCATTTTGCCTTCCTGTTTTTGCTCACCCAGAAACGCTGGTGAAAGTAA
AAGATGCTGAAGATCAGTTGGGTGCACGAGTGGGTTACATCGAACTGGATCTCAACAGCGGTAAGATCCT
TGAGAGTTTTCGCCCCGAAGAACGTTTTCCAATGATGAGCACTTTTAAAGTTCTGCTATGTGGCGCGGTA
TTATCCCGTATTGACGCCGGGCAAGAGCAACTCGGTCGCCGCATACACTATTCTCAGAATGACTTGGTTG
AGTACTCACCAGTCACAGAAAAGCATCTTACGGATGGCATGACAGTAAGAGAATTATGCAGTGCTGCCAT
AACCATGAGTGATAACACTGCGGCCAACTTACTTCTGACAACGATCGGAGGACCGAAGGAGCTAACCGCT
TTTTTGCACAACATGGGGGATCATGTAACTCGCCTTGATCGTTGGGAACCGGAGCTGAATGAAGCCATAC
CAAACGACGAGCGTGACACCACGATGCCTGTAGCAATGGCAACAACGTTGCGCAAACTATTAACTGGCGA
ACTACTTACTCTAGCTTCCCGGCAACAATTAATAGACTGGATGGAGGCGGATAAAGTTGCAGGACCACTT
CTGCGCTCGGCCCTTCCGGCTGGCTGGTTTATTGCTGATAAATCTGGAGCCGGTGAGCGTGGGTCTCGCG
GTATCATTGCAGCACTGGGGCCAGATGGTAAGCCCTCCCGTATCGTAGTTATCTACACGACGGGGAGTCA
GGCAACTATGGATGAACGAAATAGACAGATCGCTGAGATAGGTGCCTCACTGATTAAGCATTGGTAACTG
TCAGACCAAGTTTACTCATATATACTTTAGATTGATTTAAAACTTCATTTTTAATTTAAAAGGATCTAGG
TGAAGATCCTTTTTGATAATCTCATGACCAAAATCCCTTAACGTGAGTTTTCGTTCCACTGAGCGTCAGA
CCCCGTAGAAAAGATCAAAGGATCTTCTTGAGATCCTTTTTTTCTGCGCGTAATCTGCTGCTTGCAAACA
AAAAAACCACCGCTACCAGCGGTGGTTTGTTTGCCGGATCAAGAGCTACCAACTCTTTTTCCGAAGGTAA
CTGGCTTCAGCAGAGCGCAGATACCAAATACTGTTCTTCTAGTGTAGCCGTAGTTAGGCCACCACTTCAA
GAACTCTGTAGCACCGCCTACATACCTCGCTCTGCTAATCCTGTTACCAGTGGCTGCTGCCAGTGGCGAT
AAGTCGTGTCTTACCGGGTTGGACTCAAGACGATAGTTACCGGATAAGGCGCAGCGGTCGGGCTGAACGG
GGGGTTCGTGCACACAGCCCAGCTTGGAGCGAACGACCTACACCGAACTGAGATACCTACAGCGTGAGCT
ATGAGAAAGCGCCACGCTTCCCGAAGGGAGAAAGGCGGACAGGTATCCGGTAAGCGGCAGGGTCGGAACA
GGAGAGCGCACGAGGGAGCTTCCAGGGGGAAACGCCTGGTATCTTTATAGTCCTGTCGGGTTTCGCCACC
TCTGACTTGAGCGTCGATTTTTGTGATGCTCGTCAGGGGGGCGGAGCCTATGGAAAAACGCCAGCAACGC
GGCCTTTTTACGGTTCCTGGCCTTTTGCTGGCCTTTTGCTCACATGTTCTTTCCTGCGTTATCCCCTGAT
TCTGTGGATAACCGTATTACCGCCTTTGAGTGAGCTGATACCGCTCGCCGCAGCCGAACGACCGAGCGCA
GCGAGTCAGTGAGCGAGGAAGCGGAAGAGCGCCCAATACGCAAACCGCCTCTCCCCGCGCGTTGGCCGAT
TCATTAATGCAGCTGGCACGACAGGTTTCCCGACTGGAAAGCGGGCAGTGAGCGCAACGCAATTAATGTG
AGTTAGCTCACTCATTAGGCACCCCAGGCTTTACACTTTATGCTTCCGGCTCGTATGTTGTGTGGAATTG
TGAGCGGATAACAATTTCACACAGGAAACAGCTATGACCATGATTACGCCAAGCGCGCAATTAACCCTCA
CTAAAGGGAACAAAAGCTGGAGCTGCAAGCTTAATGTAGTCTTATGCAATACTCTTGTAGTCTTGCAACA
TGGTAACGATGAGTTAGCAACATGCCTTACAAGGAGAGAAAAAGCACCGTGCATGCCGATTGGTGGAAGT
AAGGTGGTACGATCGTGCCTTATTAGGAAGGCAACAGACGGGTCTGACATGGATTGGACGAACCACTGAA
TTGCCGCATTGCAGAGATATTGTATTTAAGTGCCTAGCTCGATACATAAACGGGTCTCTCTGGTTAGACC
AGATCTGAGCCTGGGAGCTCTCTGGCTAACTAGGGAACCCACTGCTTAAGCCTCAATAAAGCTTGCCTTG
AGTGCTTCAAGTAGTGTGTGCCCGTCTGTTGTGTGACTCTGGTAACTAGAGATCCCTCAGACCCTTTTAG
TCAGTGTGGAAAATCTCTAGCAGTGGCGCCCGAACAGGGACTTGAAAGCGAAAGGGAAACCAGAGGAGCT
CTCTCGACGCAGGACTCGGCTTGCTGAAGCGCGCACGGCAAGAGGCGAGGGGCGGCGACTGGTGAGTACG
CCAAAAATTTTGACTAGCGGAGGCTAGAAGGAGAGAGATGGGTGCGAGAGCGTCAGTATTAAGCGGGGGA
GAATTAGATCGCGATGGGAAAAAATTCGGTTAAGGCCAGGGGGAAAGAAAAAATATAAATTAAAACATAT
AGTATGGGCAAGCAGGGAGCTAGAACGATTCGCAGTTAATCCTGGCCTGTTAGAAACATCAGAAGGCTGT
AGACAAATACTGGGACAGCTACAACCATCCCTTCAGACAGGATCAGAAGAACTTAGATCATTATATAATA
CAGTAGCAACCCTCTATTGTGTGCATCAAAGGATAGAGATAAAAGACACCAAGGAAGCTTTAGACAAGAT
AGAGGAAGAGCAAAACAAAAGTAAGACCACCGCACAGCAAGCGGCCGCTGATCTTCAGACCTGGAGGAGG
AGATATGAGGGACAATTGGAGAAGTGAATTATATAAATATAAAGTAGTAAAAATTGAACCATTAGGAGTA
GCACCCACCAAGGCAAAGAGAAGAGTGGTGCAGAGAGAAAAAAGAGCAGTGGGAATAGGAGCTTTGTTCC
TTGGGTTCTTGGGAGCAGCAGGAAGCACTATGGGCGCAGCGTCAATGACGCTGACGGTACAGGCCAGACA
ATTATTGTCTGGTATAGTGCAGCAGCAGAACAATTTGCTGAGGGCTATTGAGGCGCAACAGCATCTGTTG
CAACTCACAGTCTGGGGCATCAAGCAGCTCCAGGCAAGAATCCTGGCTGTGGAAAGATACCTAAAGGATC
AACAGCTCCTGGGGATTTGGGGTTGCTCTGGAAAACTCATTTGCACCACTGCTGTGCCTTGGAATGCTAG
TTGGAGTAATAAATCTCTGGAACAGATTTGGAATCACACGACCTGGATGGAGTGGGACAGAGAAATTAAC
AATTACACAAGCTTAATACACTCCTTAATTGAAGAATCGCAAAACCAGCAAGAAAAGAATGAACAAGAAT
TATTGGAATTAGATAAATGGGCAAGTTTGTGGAATTGGTTTAACATAACAAATTGGCTGTGGTATATAAA
ATTATTCATAATGATAGTAGGAGGCTTGGTAGGTTTAAGAATAGTTTTTGCTGTACTTTCTATAGTGAAT
A
Features (pLannotate 1.2.2; 32 found; start..end, strand, type, name):
     36..62      +  CDS            Rev (fragment): human immunodeficiency virus 1 (HIV-1) Rev protein; rev; enhances nuclear export of unspliced and incompletely spliced viral mRNAs
     66..246     +  promoter       U6 promoter (fragment): RNA polymerase III promoter for human U6 snRNA
    287..404     +  misc_feature   cPPT/CTS: central polypurine tract and central termination sequence of HIV-1
    469..783     +  promoter       tight TRE promoter: Tet-responsive promoter PTight, consisting of seven tet operator sequences followed by the minimal CMV promoter
    830..855     +  CDS            3xHA (fragment): three tandem HA epitope tags
    863..2464    +  CDS            dCas9(N): N-terminal portion of catalytically inactive Streptococcus pyogenes dCas9 carrying the D10A mutation (Zetsche et al., 2015)
   2465..4959    +  CDS            Cas9(C) (fragment): C-terminal portion of Streptococcus pyogenes Cas9 (Zetsche et al., 2015)
   5210..5421    +  promoter       EF-1α core promoter: core promoter for human elongation factor EF-1α
   5437..5832    +  CDS            BSD: blasticidin S deaminase; Aspergillus terreus BSD; confers resistance to blasticidin
   5893..6590    +  CDS            rtTA3 (fragment): reverse tetracycline transactivator 3 activates expression from Tet-responsive promoters in the presence of doxycycline
   6520..6630    +  CDS            VP48: 3 tandem repeats of the minimal activation domain of herpes simplex virus VP16 (Cheng et al., 2013)
   6655..7243    +  misc_feature   WPRE: woodchuck hepatitis virus posttranscriptional regulatory element
   7294..7313    +  misc_feature   cPPT/CTS (fragment): central polypurine tract and central termination sequence of HIV-1
   7315..7548    +  LTR            3' LTR (ΔU3): self-inactivating 3' long terminal repeat (LTR) from HIV-1
   7626..7747    +  polyA_signal   SV40 poly(A) signal: SV40 polyadenylation signal
   7787..7922    +  rep_origin     SV40 ori: SV40 origin of replication
   7943..7961    -  promoter       T7 promoter: promoter for bacteriophage T7 RNA polymerase
   7969..8124    +  CDS            lacZα (fragment): LacZα fragment of β-galactosidase; lacZ fragment
   8129..8557    +  rep_origin     f1 ori (sequence partly withheld): f1 bacteriophage origin of replication; arrow indicates direction of (+) strand synthesis
   8610..8714    +  promoter       AmpR promoter: bla
   8715..9575    +  CDS            AmpR: β-lactamase; bla; confers resistance to ampicillin, carbenicillin, and related antibiotics
   9746..10334   +  rep_origin     ori: high-copy-number ColE1/pMB1/pBR322/pUC origin of replication
  10517..10609   +  CDS            lacI (fragment): lac repressor; lacI; The lac repressor binds to the lac operator to inhibit transcription in E. coli. This inhibition can be relieved by adding lactose or isopropyl-β-D-thiogalactopyranoside (IPTG).
  10622..10643   +  protein_bind   CAP binding site: CAP binding activates transcription in the presence of cAMP. E. coli catabolite activator protein
  10658..10688   +  promoter       lac promoter: promoter for the E. coli lac operon
  10692..10714   +  protein_bind   lac operator (fragment): The lac repressor binds to the lac operator to inhibit transcription in E. coli. This inhibition can be relieved by adding lactose or isopropyl-β-D-thiogalactopyranoside (IPTG). lac repressor encoded by lacI
  10757..10775   +  promoter       T3 promoter: promoter for bacteriophage T3 RNA polymerase
  10803..11029   +  promoter       RSV promoter: Rous sarcoma virus enhancer/promoter
  11030..11210   +  LTR            5' LTR (truncated): truncated 5' long terminal repeat (LTR) from HIV-1
  11257..11382   +  misc_feature   HIV-1 Ψ: packaging signal of human immunodeficiency virus type 1
  11366..11729   +  CDS            HIV-1 gag (fragment): gag protein from human immunodeficiency virus 1; gag
  11875..12108   +  misc_feature   RRE: The Rev response element (RRE) of HIV-1 allows for Rev-dependent mRNA export from the nucleus to the cytoplasm.
