[The description below was written by a language model from this plasmid's Addgene catalogue record and pLannotate feature annotations shown in this document.]
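Description:
pLenti-nSpCas9-NoABE is a third-generation-style, self-inactivating lentiviral vector built on the TLCV2 inducible backbone for doxycycline-controlled expression of a Cas9 nickase in mammalian cells. It is propagated in E. coli through a high-copy ColE1/pUC-type origin with ampicillin resistance (AmpR), and also carries an f1 origin and an SV40 origin. The viral frame consists of an RSV promoter driving a truncated HIV-1 5' LTR, the Ψ packaging signal with a gag fragment, the RRE for Rev-dependent RNA export, a cPPT/CTS, a WPRE to enhance transcript expression, and a ΔU3 3' LTR followed by an SV40 polyadenylation signal.

The payload is human codon-optimized Streptococcus pyogenes Cas9 carrying the D10A mutation, which inactivates the RuvC domain so the enzyme nicks rather than cuts both strands. According to the record it bears an N-terminal FLAG-HA tag and six nuclear localization signals; the annotation detects an HA fragment upstream of the Cas9 coding region but does not call the FLAG tag or the NLS copies. Transcription comes from the tight TRE promoter (seven tet operators plus a minimal CMV promoter). A second cassette downstream uses the EF-1α core promoter to express blasticidin S deaminase, for selection of transduced cells, followed by the reverse tetracycline transactivator rtTA3, which activates the TRE promoter when doxycycline is present. How these two coding regions are linked is not annotated. Only a fragment of a U6 promoter is annotated and no guide RNA scaffold is listed, so guides are presumably supplied separately. The "NoABE" name suggests a nickase-only version lacking an adenine base editor domain, perhaps a control, though the record does not say so; the associated publication concerns genome-scale exon perturbation screens.
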