Addgene plasmid #209043: pLenti-nSpCas9-NoABE
Purpose: Lentiviral vector expressing doxycycline-inducible human codon-optimized SpCas9(D10A)-6xNLS (Cas9 nickase)
Depositing lab: Thomas Gonatopoulos-Pournatzis. Depositing organization: National Cancer Institute (NCI). Publication: Genome-scale exon perturbation screens uncover exons critical for cell fitness. Xiao MS, Damodaran AP, Kumari B, Dickson E, Xing K, On TA, Parab N, King HE, Perez AR, Guiblet WM, Duncan G, Che A, Chari R, Andresson T, Vidigal JA, Weatheritt RJ, Aregger M, Gonatopoulos-Pournatzis T. Mol Cell. 2024 Jul 11;84(13):2553-2572.e19. doi: 10.1016/j.molcel.2024.05.024. Epub 2024 Jun 24. PubMed 38917794.
Backbone
  Vector backbone: TLCV2 inducible lentiviral plasmid
  Backbone manufacturer: Addgene #87360
  Vector type: Mammalian Expression, Lentiviral, CRISPR
  Selectable markers: Blasticidin
Growth in bacteria
  Bacterial resistance: Ampicillin, 100 μg/mL
  Growth temperature: 30°C
  Growth strain: NEB Stable
  Copy number: High Copy
Gene/Insert
  Gene/Insert name: nSpCas9
  Species: Streptococcus pyogenes
  Mutation: D10A
  Promoter: Tight TRE promoter
  Tag / fusion protein: FLAG-HA (N terminal on insert)
  Cloning method: Gibson Cloning
Terms and licenses: Academic/Nonprofit Terms; Industry Terms: Not Available to Industry
How to cite: pLenti-nSpCas9-NoABE was a gift from Thomas Gonatopoulos-Pournatzis (Addgene plasmid # 209043 ; http://n2t.net/addgene:209043 ; RRID:Addgene_209043)
